>Addgene plasmid #248089 | Halo-PINK1-SPARK S/A | addgene full sequence | sequence record 493921 | Addgene NGS Result
GAAGATCCTTTGATCTTTTCTACGGGGTCTGACGCTCAGTGGAACGAAAACTCACGTTAAGGGATTTTGG
TCATGAGATTATCAAAAAGGATCTTCACCTAGATCCTTTTAAATTAAAAATGAAGTTTTAAATCAATCTA
AAGTATATATGAGTAAACTTGGTCTGACAGTTACCAATGCTTAATCAGTGAGGCACCTATCTCAGCGATC
TGTCTATTTCGTTCATCCATAGTTGCCTGACTCCCCGTCGTGTAGATAACTACGATACGGGAGGGCTTAC
CATCTGGCCCCAGTGCTGCAATGATACCGCGAGACCCACGCTCACCGGCTCCAGATTTATCAGCAATAAA
CCAGCCAGCCGGAAGGGCCGAGCGCAGAAGTGGTCCTGCAACTTTATCCGCCTCCATCCAGTCTATTAAT
TGTTGCCGGGAAGCTAGAGTAAGTAGTTCGCCAGTTAATAGTTTGCGCAACGTTGTTGCCATTGCTACAG
GCATCGTGGTGTCACGCTCGTCGTTTGGTATGGCTTCATTCAGCTCCGGTTCCCAACGATCAAGGCGAGT
TACATGATCCCCCATGTTGTGCAAAAAAGCGGTTAGCTCCTTCGGTCCTCCGATCGTTGTCAGAAGTAAG
TTGGCCGCAGTGTTATCACTCATGGTTATGGCAGCACTGCATAATTCTCTTACTGTCATGCCATCCGTAA
GATGCTTTTCTGTGACTGGTGAGTACTCAACCAAGTCATTCTGAGAATAGTGTATGCGGCGACCGAGTTG
CTCTTGCCCGGCGTCAATACGGGATAATACCGCGCCACATAGCAGAACTTTAAAAGTGCTCATCATTGGA
AAACGTTCTTCGGGGCGAAAACTCTCAAGGATCTTACCGCTGTTGAGATCCAGTTCGATGTAACCCACTC
GTGCACCCAACTGATCTTCAGCATCTTTTACTTTCACCAGCGTTTCTGGGTGAGCAAAAACAGGAAGGCA
AAATGCCGCAAAAAAGGGAATAAGGGCGACACGGAAATGTTGAATACTCATACTCTTCCTTTTTCAATAT
TATTGAAGCATTTATCAGGGTTATTGTCTCATGAGCGGATACATATTTGAATGTATTTAGAAAAATAAAC
AAATAGGGGTTCCGCGCACATTTCCCCGAAAAGTGCCACCTGACGTCGACGGATCGGGAGATCTCCCGAT
CCCCTATGGTGCACTCTCAGTACAATCTGCTCTGATGCCGCATAGTTAAGCCAGTATCTGCTCCCTGCTT
GTGTGTTGGAGGTCGCTGAGTAGTGCGCGAGCAAAATTTAAGCTACAACAAGGCAAGGCTTGACCGACAA
TTGCATGAAGAATCTGCTTAGGGTTAGGCGTTTTGCGCTGCTTCGCGATGTACGGGCCAGATATACGCGT
TGACATTGATTATTGACTAGTTATTAATAGTAATCAATTACGGGGTCATTAGTTCATAGCCCATATATGG
AGTTCCGCGTTACATAACTTACGGTAAATGGCCCGCCTGGCTGACCGCCCAACGACCCCCGCCCATTGAC
GTCAATAATGACGTATGTTCCCATAGTAACGCCAATAGGGACTTTCCATTGACGTCAATGGGTGGAGTAT
TTACGGTAAACTGCCCACTTGGCAGTACATCAAGTGTATCATATGCCAAGTACGCCCCCTATTGACGTCA
ATGACGGTAAATGGCCCGCCTGGCATTATGCCCAGTACATGACCTTATGGGACTTTCCTACTTGGCAGTA
CATCTACGTATTAGTCATCGCTATTACCATGGTGATGCGGTTTTGGCAGTACATCAATGGGCGTGGATAG
CGGTTTGACTCACGGGGATTTCCAAGTCTCCACCCCATTGACGTCAATGGGAGTTTGTTTTGGCACCAAA
ATCAACGGGACTTTCCAAAATGTCGTAACAACTCCGCCCCATTGACGCAAATGGGCGGTAGGCGTGTACG
GTGGGAGGTCTATATAAGCAGAGCTCTCTGGCTAACTAGAGAACCCACTGCTTACTGGCTTATCGAAATT
AATACGACTCACTATAGGGAGACCCAAGCTTGCGGCCGCCACCATGGTGCGGGGTTCTGGTATGGCTAGC
ATGACTGGTGGACAGCAAATGGGTCGGGATCTGTACGACGATGACGATAAGGATCCCATGGGCGGGGGCG
GTAGTACATTGTCAGACTATAACATACAGAAAGAGGCTACTCTCATTCTCGTACTGCGGGGTGGGCTGGA
GTCCGGGCTTCGGAGCGGCTCCGGGGGAGGGGATATAATGGCGGAAATCGGCACCGGCTTTCCTTTTGAC
CCCCACTATGTGGAAGTGTTGGGTGAGCGGATGCACTACGTGGACGTGGGACCCAGAGATGGCACACCCG
TGCTGTTCCTTCATGGCAACCCGACGTCCTCATATGTGTGGCGGAACATTATTCCTCATGTGGCTCCAAC
TCATAGAACGATCGCCCCAGATCTCATAGGGATGGGGAAGAGCGATAAGCCTGATCTGGGGTACTTTTTT
GACGACCATGTCAGATTTATGGACGCGTTTATCGAAGCACTGGGATTGGAAGAAGTGGTTCTGGTAATCC
ACGACTGGGGTAGTGCTCTGGGGTTCCACTGGGCAAAAAGGAACCCCGAGCGCGTTAAAGGGATCGCCTT
CATGGAATTCATCCGCCCTATTCCAACATGGGATGAGTGGCCTGAGTTCGCTCGGGAAACTTTTCAGGCT
TTTCGGACCACCGATGTCGGCCGGAAATTGATCATTGATCAGAACGTATTCATCGAAGGCACACTCCCTA
TGGGCGTGGTGAGGCCTCTCACAGAGGTGGAAATGGACCATTACAGAGAGCCCTTTCTTAACCCTGTCGA
CAGAGAACCTCTCTGGCGGTTTCCTAACGAGCTTCCAATCGCTGGCGAACCTGCTAACATTGTCGCCCTG
GTCGAAGAGTACATGGACTGGTTGCACCAGAGCCCTGTGCCAAAACTGCTGTTTTGGGGTACCCCAGGTG
TGCTCATTCCCCCCGCAGAGGCTGCTAGACTGGCAAAGTCCCTTCCCAACGTCAAAGCCGTGGATATCGG
TCCTGGGCTGAATTTGTTGCAGGAGGATAACCCGGACCTTATTGGGTCCGAGATTGCAAGGTGGCTGTCA
ACCCTGGAAATCTCAGGAGGCTCTGGGTCCGCAGGAGGGAGCGCAGGCGGTTCTGCTGGAGGCTCAGCAG
GCGGCTCCGCCGGCGGGTCTGCAGGCGGAAGTGCTGGTGGGTCTCGCGGAGAAATCGCGAAGTCTCTTAA
AGAAATCGCCAAGTCCCTCAAAGAAATCGCTTGGTCCCTGAAGGAGATTGCCAAGTCCCTTAAGGGGGGA
ACTGAGGGCAGGGGTTCTCTCCTGACGTGTGGGGACGTAGAAGAGAACCCCGGACCCAAACTCGCCACAA
TGCACGGCAATGGTAGGTTCCTGACCCTTAAGCCTCTGCCGGACTCAATAATCCAGGAAAGTCTGGAGAT
CCAGCAGGGCGTTAATCCTTTCTTCATCGGGCGGAGTGAAGACTGTAACTGCAAAATCGAGGATTCTAGA
CTCAGCAGAGTACACTGCTTCATATTCAAAAAGCGCCACGCAGTTGGAAAGAGCATGTACGAGAGCCCTG
CACAAGGACTCGATGATATTTGGTACTGTCACACCGGTACAAATGTCTCTTATCTCAATAACAATAGGAT
GATACAGGGGACAAAGTTTCTTCTCCAGGACGGTGATGAGATAAAAATTATCTGGGACAAGAACAACAAG
TTTGTGATTGGGTTCAAGGTCGAGATCAACGATACAACCGGCCTGTTCAATGAAGGGCTTGGGATGCTGC
AGGAACAGCGGGTAGTGCTTAAGCAGACTGCCGAAGAAAAGGATCTTGTAAAAAAACTCGGATCCGGCTC
CGCGGGAGGATCAGCAGGCGGCAGCGCCGGGGGATCTGCTGGCGGTAGTGCCGGCGGGAGCGCTGGGGGT
TCAGCGGGGGGATCTAGAACCCTCAGGGAAATCGAGGAGCTTCTCCGGAAGATTATTGAAGACAGCGTGA
GGTCCGTTGCTGAGCTGGAAGACATCGAAAAATGGCTTAAAAAAATCGAATTCTGCAGATATCCATCACA
CTGGCGGCCGCTCGAGCATGCATCTAGAGGGCCCTATTCTATAGTGTCACCTAAATGCTAGAGCTCGCTG
ATCAGCCTCGACTGTGCCTTCTAGTTGCCAGCCATCTGTTGTTTGCCCCTCCCCCGTGCCTTCCTTGACC
CTGGAAGGTGCCACTCCCACTGTCCTTTCCTAATAAAATGAGGAAATTGCATCGCATTGTCTGAGTAGGT
GTCATTCTATTCTGGGGGGTGGGGTGGGGCAGGACAGCAAGGGGGAGGATTGGGAAGACAATAGCAGGCA
TGCTGGGGATGCGGTGGGCTCTATGGCTTCTGAGGCGGAAAGAACCAGCTGGGGCTCTAGGGGGTATCCC
C
[105 nt withheld, positions 4482-4586]
TTTCCTTTCTCGCCACGTTC
[91 nt withheld, positions 4607-4697]
A
[49 nt withheld, positions 4699-4747]
CCTTTGACGTTGGAGTCCACGTTCTTT
[37 nt withheld, positions 4775-4811]
ACCCTATCTCGGTCTATTCTTTTGATTTATAAGGGATTTTGCCGATTTCGGCCTATTGGTTAAAAAATGA
GCTGATTTAACAAAAATTTAACGCGAATTAATTCTGTGGAATGTGTGTCAGTTAGGGTGTGGAAAGTCCC
CAGGCTCCCCAGCAGGCAGAAGTATGCAAAGCATGCATCTCAATTAGTCAGCAACCAGGTGTGGAAAGTC
CCCAGGCTCCCCAGCAGGCAGAAGTATGCAAAGCATGCATCTCAATTAGTCAGCAACCATAGTCCCGCCC
CTAACTCCGCCCATCCCGCCCCTAACTCCGCCCAGTTCCGCCCATTCTCCGCCCCATGGCTGACTAATTT
TTTTTATTTATGCAGAGGCCGAGGCCGCCTCTGCCTCTGAGCTATTCCAGAAGTAGTGAGGAGGCTTTTT
TGGAGGCCTAGGCTTTTGCAAAAAGCTCCCGGGAGCTTGTATATCCATTTTCGGATCTGATCAAGAGACA
GGATGAGGATCGTTTCGCATGATTGAACAAGATGGATTGCACGCAGGTTCTCCGGCCGCTTGGGTGGAGA
GGCTATTCGGCTATGACTGGGCACAACAGACAATCGGCTGCTCTGATGCCGCCGTGTTCCGGCTGTCAGC
GCAGGGGCGCCCGGTTCTTTTTGTCAAGACCGACCTGTCCGGTGCCCTGAATGAACTGCAGGACGAGGCA
GCGCGGCTATCGTGGCTGGCCACGACGGGCGTTCCTTGCGCAGCTGTGCTCGACGTTGTCACTGAAGCGG
GAAGGGACTGGCTGCTATTGGGCGAAGTGCCGGGGCAGGATCTCCTGTCATCTCACCTTGCTCCTGCCGA
GAAAGTATCCATCATGGCTGATGCAATGCGGCGGCTGCATACGCTTGATCCGGCTACCTGCCCATTCGAC
CACCAAGCGAAACATCGCATCGAGCGAGCACGTACTCGGATGGAAGCCGGTCTTGTCGATCAGGATGATC
TGGACGAAGAGCATCAGGGGCTCGCGCCAGCCGAACTGTTCGCCAGGCTCAAGGCGCGCATGCCCGACGG
CGAGGATCTCGTCGTGACCCATGGCGATGCCTGCTTGCCGAATATCATGGTGGAAAATGGCCGCTTTTCT
GGATTCATCGACTGTGGCCGGCTGGGTGTGGCGGACCGCTATCAGGACATAGCGTTGGCTACCCGTGATA
TTGCTGAAGAGCTTGGCGGCGAATGGGCTGACCGCTTCCTCGTGCTTTACGGTATCGCCGCTCCCGATTC
GCAGCGCATCGCCTTCTATCGCCTTCTTGACGAGTTCTTCTGAGCGGGACTCTGGGGTTCGAAATGACCG
ACCAAGCGACGCCCAACCTGCCATCACGAGATTTCGATTCCACCGCCGCCTTCTATGAAAGGTTGGGCTT
CGGAATCGTTTTCCGGGACGCCGGCTGGATGATCCTCCAGCGCGGGGATCTCATGCTGGAGTTCTTCGCC
CACCCCAACTTGTTTATTGCAGCTTATAATGGTTACAAATAAAGCAATAGCATCACAAATTTCACAAATA
AAGCATTTTTTTCACTGCATTCTAGTTGTGGTTTGTCCAAACTCATCAATGTATCTTATCATGTCTGTAT
ACCGTCGACCTCTAGCTAGAGCTTGGCGTAATCATGGTCATAGCTGTTTCCTGTGTGAAATTGTTATCCG
CTCACAATTCCACACAACATACGAGCCGGAAGCATAAAGTGTAAAGCCTGGGGTGCCTAATGAGTGAGCT
AACTCACATTAATTGCGTTGCGCTCACTGCCCGCTTTCCAGTCGGGAAACCTGTCGTGCCAGCTGCATTA
ATGAATCGGCCAACGCGCGGGGAGAGGCGGTTTGCGTATTGGGCGCTCTTCCGCTTCCTCGCTCACTGAC
TCGCTGCGCTCGGTCGTTCGGCTGCGGCGAGCGGTATCAGCTCACTCAAAGGCGGTAATACGGTTATCCA
CAGAATCAGGGGATAACGCAGGAAAGAACATGTGAGCAAAAGGCCAGCAAAAGGCCAGGAACCGTAAAAA
GGCCGCGTTGCTGGCGTTTTTCCATAGGCTCCGCCCCCCTGACGAGCATCACAAAAATCGACGCTCAAGT
CAGAGGTGGCGAAACCCGACAGGACTATAAAGATACCAGGCGTTTCCCCCTGGAAGCTCCCTCGTGCGCT
CTCCTGTTCCGACCCTGCCGCTTACCGGATACCTGTCCGCCTTTCTCCCTTCGGGAAGCGTGGCGCTTTC
TCATAGCTCACGCTGTAGGTATCTCAGTTCGGTGTAGGTCGTTCGCTCCAAGCTGGGCTGTGTGCACGAA
CCCCCCGTTCAGCCCGACCGCTGCGCCTTATCCGGTAACTATCGTCTTGAGTCCAACCCGGTAAGACACG
ACTTATCGCCACTGGCAGCAGCCACTGGTAACAGGATTAGCAGAGCGAGGTATGTAGGCGGTGCTACAGA
GTTCTTGAAGTGGTGGCCTAACTACGGCTACACTAGAAGAACAGTATTTGGTATCTGCGCTCTGCTGAAG
CCAGTTACCTTCGGAAAAAGAGTTGGTAGCTCTTGATCCGGCAAACAAACCACCGCTGGTAGCGGTGGTT
TTTTTGTTTGCAAGCAGCAGATTACGCGCAGAAAAAAAGGATCTCAA
Features (pLannotate 1.2.2; 24 found; start..end, strand, type, name):
    171..1031    -  CDS            AmpR: β-lactamase; bla; confers resistance to ampicillin, carbenicillin, and related antibiotics
   1032..1136    -  promoter       AmpR promoter: bla
   1195..1247    -  misc_feature   bom (fragment): basis of mobility region from pBR322
   1402..1781    +  enhancer       CMV enhancer: human cytomegalovirus immediate early enhancer
   1782..1985    +  promoter       CMV promoter: human cytomegalovirus (CMV) immediate early promoter
   1981..2014    +  LTR            5' LTR (truncated) (fragment): truncated 5' long terminal repeat (LTR) from HIV-1
   2030..2048    +  promoter       T7 promoter: promoter for bacteriophage T7 RNA polymerase
   2092..2124    +  CDS            T7 tag (gene 10 leader): leader peptide from bacteriophage T7 gene 10 promotes efficient translation in E. coli
   2128..2151    +  CDS            Xpress™ tag: Xpress™ epitope tag, including an enterokinase recognition and cleavage site
   2278..3156    +  CDS            dhaA: DHAA_PSEPV - Experimental evidence at protein level: Swiss-Prot protein existence level 1. Catalyzes hydrolytic cleavage of carbon-halogen bonds in halogenated aliphatic compounds, leading to the formation of the corresponding primary alcohols, halide ions and protons. Has a broad substrate specificity, as it is able to dehalogenate mono- and di- chlorinated and brominated alkanes (up to at least C10), and the two isomers of 1,3-dichloropropene to 3-chloroallyl alcohol; the highest activity was found with 1,2-dibromoethane, while no activity was observed with the analog 1,2-dichloroethane. Fro
   3436..3909    +  CDS            RAD53 (fragment): RAD53_YEAST - Also known as MEC2, SAD1, SPK1. Experimental evidence at protein level: Swiss-Prot protein existence level 1. Controls S-phase checkpoint as well as G1 and G2 DNA damage checkpoints. Phosphorylates proteins on serine, threonine, and tyrosine. Prevents entry into anaphase and mitotic exit after DNA damage via regulation of the Polo kinase CDC5. Seems to be involved in the phosphorylation of RPH1. From Saccharomyces cerevisiae (strain ATCC 204508 / S288c) (Baker's yeast).
   4168..4186    -  promoter       SP6 promoter: promoter for bacteriophage SP6 RNA polymerase
   4212..4436    +  polyA_signal   bGH poly(A) signal: bovine growth hormone polyadenylation signal
   4440..4461    +  promoter       SV40 promoter (fragment): SV40 enhancer and early promoter
   4482..4910    +  rep_origin     f1 ori (sequence partly withheld): f1 bacteriophage origin of replication; arrow indicates direction of (+) strand synthesis
   4924..5253    +  promoter       SV40 promoter: SV40 enhancer and early promoter
   5320..6111    +  CDS            neo: KKA2_KLEPN - Also known as kan, nptII. Experimental evidence at protein level: Swiss-Prot protein existence level 1. Resistance to kanamycin, neomycin, paromomycin, ribostamycin, butirosin and gentamicin B. From Klebsiella pneumoniae.
   6135..6293    +  CDS            ble (fragment): BLE_KLEPN - Experimental evidence at protein level: Swiss-Prot protein existence level 1. Binding protein with a strong affinity to the bleomycin family of antibiotics. Binds to CL990; an antimitotic-antibiotic compound. From Klebsiella pneumoniae.
   6288..6409    +  polyA_signal   SV40 poly(A) signal: SV40 polyadenylation signal
   6482..6498    -  protein_bind   lac operator: The lac repressor binds to the lac operator to inhibit transcription in E. coli. This inhibition can be relieved by adding lactose or isopropyl-β-D-thiogalactopyranoside (IPTG). lac repressor encoded by lacI
   6506..6536    -  promoter       lac promoter: promoter for the E. coli lac operon
   6551..6572    -  protein_bind   CAP binding site: CAP binding activates transcription in the presence of cAMP. E. coli catabolite activator protein
   6585..6677    -  CDS            lacI (fragment): lac repressor; lacI; The lac repressor binds to the lac operator to inhibit transcription in E. coli. This inhibition can be relieved by adding lactose or isopropyl-β-D-thiogalactopyranoside (IPTG).
   6860..7448    -  rep_origin     ori: high-copy-number ColE1/pMB1/pBR322/pUC origin of replication
