[The description below was written by a language model from this plasmid's Addgene catalogue record and pLannotate feature annotations shown in this document.]
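Description:
Halo-PINK1-SPARK S/A is a mammalian expression plasmid built on the pcDNA3 backbone. It carries a synthetic, HaloTag-labelled version of the PINK1-SPARK kinase activity reporter in which the PINK1 phosphorylation site has been mutated (serine to alanine, as the name implies). It is propagated in E. coli through a high-copy ColE1/pUC-type origin with ampicillin selection (AmpR under its own bla promoter). An f1 origin is also present. For selection in mammalian cells, an SV40 early promoter drives the neomycin phosphotransferase gene, followed by an SV40 polyadenylation signal, which confers G418 resistance. The catalogue lists the plasmid at about 7.3 kb, and the sequenced record is 7,448 nt.

The reporter open reading frame is transcribed from the CMV immediate-early enhancer and promoter and terminated by the bovine growth hormone poly(A) signal. T7 and SP6 promoters flank the cloning region. The annotation shows a short T7 gene 10 leader and an Xpress epitope at the start, then a haloalkane dehalogenase (dhaA) sequence corresponding to HaloTag, which allows covalent labelling with fluorescent chloroalkane ligands. Downstream lies a fragment of yeast RAD53, probably one of its phosphopeptide-binding FHA domains, although the record does not say so. The PINK1 substrate segment and any multimerising tags were not annotated, so the full architecture cannot be read from the table. According to the associated publication title, SPARK is a phase separation-based kinase activity reporter for visualising PINK1 activity in single cells. The record states that part of the plasmid derives from an earlier SPARK construct. With the phosphosite removed, this construct serves as the non-phosphorylatable negative control, used to check that the reporter response depends on PINK1 phosphorylation.
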