Addgene plasmid #248089: Halo-PINK1-SPARK S/A
Purpose: HaloTag labeled PINK1-SPARK control construct with PINK1 phosphosite mutated
Depositing lab: Danielle Schmitt. Depositing organization: University of California, Los Angeles (UCLA). Publication: Visualizing PINK1 Activity Dynamics in Single Cells with a Phase Separation-Based Kinase Activity Reporter. Vineall KG, Andrikopoulos A, Sun MJ, Yan A, Hartanto ER, Schmitt DL. ACS Sens. 2026 Feb 3:XXX. doi: 10.1021/acssensors.5c03859. PubMed 41632883.
Backbone
  Vector backbone: pcDNA3
  Total vector size (bp): 7300
  Vector type: Mammalian Expression
  Selectable markers: Neomycin (select with G418)
Growth in bacteria
  Bacterial resistance: Ampicillin, 100 μg/mL
  Growth temperature: 37°C
  Growth strain: DH5alpha
  Copy number: High Copy
Gene/Insert
  Gene/Insert name: Halo-PINK1-SPARK S/A
  Species: Synthetic
  Promoter: CMV
  Cloning method: Gibson Cloning
  Sequencing primers: 5′ CGCAAATGGGCGGTAGGCGTG
Resource information
  A portion of this plasmid was derived from a plasmid made by: Original SPARK construct was developed by Xiaokun Shu's lab (Addgene #106920)
Terms and licenses: Academic/Nonprofit Terms; Industry Terms: Not Available to Industry
Depositor comments: Please visit https://doi.org/10.1101/2025.10.08.681260 for bioRxiv preprint.
How to cite: Halo-PINK1-SPARK S/A was a gift from Danielle Schmitt (Addgene plasmid # 248089 ; http://n2t.net/addgene:248089 ; RRID:Addgene_248089)
